>Addgene plasmid #56629 | YPet-Cx26-7 | depositor partial sequence | sequence record 87518 | insert sequence
GACGTCAGATCCGCTAGCGCTACCGGACTCAGATCTCGAGCTCAAGCTTCGAATTCGCGGCCGCACGCTC
CTCGGGACACAGTGCCAACCATCCAGAGGACAAGATGGATTGGGGCACACTACAGAGCATCCTCGGGGGT
GTCAACAAGCACTCCACCAGCATTGGGAAAATCTGGCTCACTGTCCTCTTCATCTTCCGCATCATGATCC
TCGTGGTGGCCGCGAAGGAGGTGTGGGGAGATGAGCAAGCCGATTTTGTTTGCAACACTCTCCAGCCTGG
CTGTAAGAATGTGTGCTACGACCACTACTTCCCCATCTCTCACATCCGGCTCTGGGCTCTGCAGCTGATC
ATGGTGTCCACGCCGGCCCTCCTGGTAGCTATGCACGTGGCCTACCGGAGACACGAAAAGAAACGGAAGT
TCATGAAGGGAGAGATAAAGAACGAGTTTAAGGACATCGAAGAGATCAAAACCCAGAAGGTCCGTATCGA
AGGGTCCCTGTGGTGGACCTACACCACCAGCATCTTCTTCCGGGTCATCTTCGAAGCTGTCTTCATGTAT
GTCTTTTACATCATGTACAATGGCTTCTTCATGCAGCGTCTGGTGAAGTGTAACGCCTGGCCTTGTCCCA
ATACAGTGGACTGCTTCATTTCCAGGCCCACAGAAAAGACTGTCTTCACGGTGTTCATGATCTCTGTGTC
TGGAATTTGCATCCTGCTAAACATCACAGAGCTGTGCTATCTGTTCATTAGGTATTGCTCAGGGAAGTCC
AAAAGACCAGTCGCGGATCCACCGGTCGCCACCATGGTGAGCAAAGGCGAAGAGCTGTTCACCGGCGTGG
TGCCCATCCTGGTGGAGCTGGACGGCGACGTGAACGGCCACAAGTTCAGCGTGAGCGGCGAGGGCGAGGG
CGACGCCACCTACGGCAAGCTGACCCTGAAGCTGCTGTGCACCACCGGCAAGCTGCCCGTGCCCTGGCCC
ACCCTGGTGACCACCCTGGGCTACGGCGTGCAGTGCTTCGCCCGGTACCCCGACCACATGAAGCAGCACG
ACTTCTTCAAGAGCGCCATGCCCGAGGGCTACGTGCAGGAGCGGACCATCTTCTTCAAGGACGACGGCAA
CTACAAGACCCGGGCCGAGGTGAAGTTCGAGGGCGACACCCTGGTGAACCGGATCGAGCTGAAGGGCATC
GACTTCAAGGAGGACGGCAACATCCTGGGCCACAAGCTGGAGTACAACTACAACAGCCACAACGTGTACA
TCACCGCCGACAAGCAGAAGAACGGCATCAAGGCCAACTTCAAGATCCGGCACAACATCGAGGACGGCGG
CGTGCAGCTGGCCGACCACTACCAGCAGAACACCCCCATCGGCGACGGCCCCGTGCTGCTGCCCGACAAC
CACTACCTGAGCTACCAGAGCGCCCTGTTCAAGGACCCCAACGAGAAGCGGGACCACATGGTGCTGCTGG
AGTTCCTGACCGCCGCCGGCATCACCGAGGGCATGAACGAGCTCTATAAGTAAAGCGGCCGCGACTCTAG
ATCATAATCAGCCATACCACATTGAG
