[The description below was written by a language model from this plasmid's Addgene catalogue record.]
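Description:
YPet-Cx26-7 is a mammalian expression plasmid that produces rat connexin 26 (the beta-2 gap junction protein) fused to the yellow fluorescent protein YPet. It is built on a YPet fluorescent-protein vector backbone of about 4.75 kb without the insert. In bacteria it is maintained as a high-copy plasmid under kanamycin selection. A neomycin resistance marker allows G418 selection of transfected mammalian cells, for example to derive stable lines. The record does not include a feature table, so the replication origin and the exact layout of the resistance cassette are not stated.

Expression of the fusion is driven by the CMV promoter, a strong constitutive promoter in most mammalian cell types. The listed 3′ sequencing primer anneals to an SV40 polyadenylation region, which suggests that an SV40 polyA signal terminates the transcript. The record identifies YPet as the fusion partner but does not say whether it sits at the N- or C-terminus of connexin 26. The "7" in the name may refer to a linker length, but this is not explained.

The stated purpose is to label gap junctions. Connexin 26 assembles into hemichannels that dock between neighbouring cells, so the YPet-tagged protein should mark gap junction plaques at cell–cell contacts. These can be imaged with excitation near 513 nm and emission near 527 nm. The construct therefore serves as a localization marker for fluorescence microscopy of gap junctions in cultured mammalian cells, and potentially for following connexin trafficking.
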