Addgene plasmid #56629: YPet-Cx26-7
Purpose: Localization: Gap Junctions, Excitation: 513, Emission: 527
Depositing lab: Michael Davidson. Depositing organization: Florida State University, Tallahassee.
Backbone
  Vector backbone: YPet
  Backbone size w/o insert (bp): 4750
  Vector type: Mammalian Expression
  Selectable markers: Neomycin (select with G418)
Growth in bacteria
  Bacterial resistance: Kanamycin, 50 μg/mL
  Growth temperature: 37°C
  Growth strain: DH5alpha
  Copy number: High Copy
Gene/Insert
  Gene/Insert name: Cx26 (alt names: Rat Beta-2 Connexin 26; NM_001004099.1)
  Species: R. norvegicus (rat)
  Promoter: CMV
  Tag / fusion protein: YPet
  Cloning method: Unknown
  Sequencing primers: 5′ CMV-F; 3′ SV40pA-R
Terms and licenses: Academic/Nonprofit Terms; Industry Terms
Depositor comments: R. norvegicus (rat) Beta-2 Connexin 26. Excitation = 513; Emission = 527
How to cite: YPet-Cx26-7 was a gift from Michael Davidson (Addgene plasmid # 56629 ; http://n2t.net/addgene:56629 ; RRID:Addgene_56629)
